>Addgene plasmid #98627 | pCR8/GW/TOPO-ELF1 | addgene full sequence | sequence record 182697 | Addgene NGS Result
GTAAAACGACGGCCAGTCTTAAGCTCGGGCCCCAAATAATGATTTTATTTTGACTGATAGTGACCTGTTC
GTTGCAACAAATTGATGAGCAATGCTTTTTTATAATGCCAACTTTGTACAAAAAAGCAGGCTCCGAATTC
GCCCTTACCATGGCTGCTGTTGTCCAACAGAACGACCTAGTGTTTGAATTTGCAAGTAACGGCATGGAGG
ACGAGCAGCAGCTTGGTGATCCTGCTATATTTCCTGCTGTTATTGTGGAACATGTTCCTGGTGCTGATAT
TCTCAATAGTTATGCTGGTCTAGCTTGTGTGGAAGAGCCTAATGACATGATTACTGAGAGCTCATTGGAT
GTTGCTGAAGAAGAAATCATAGACGATGACGATGACGACATCACCCTTACAGTTGAGGCTTCTTGTCATA
ATGGAGATGAAACAATTGAGACCATTGAGGCTGCCGAGGCACTCCTCAATATAGATTCTCCCAGCCCTCC
TGTACTGGATGAAAAGCAAATCAATAATAATATATTTAGCTCCTCTGAAGATGACATCGTTGCCCCAATC
ACCCATGTGTCCGTCACATTAGATGGGATTCCTGAAGTGATGGAAACTCAGCAAGTGCAAGAGACAAATG
CAGACTCCCCAGGAGCCTCCTCCCCAGAGCAGCGCAAGAGAAAGAAAGGAAGGAAAACAAAACCACCACG
GCCAGATTCCCCGACGACTACACCAAATATCTCTGTGAAAAAGAAAAATAAAGATGGGAAGGGAAACACA
ATTTACCTTTGGGAGTTTTTGCTGGCCCTGCTTCAGGACAAAGCTACCTGTCCTAAGTACATCAAGTGGA
CGCAGCGAGAAAAGGGCATTTTTAAGCTGGTTGATTCTAAAGCCGTGTCTAGATTGTGGGGGAAGCACAA
AAACAAACCTGACATGAACTACGAGACCATGGGGAGAGCACTCAGGTACTATTACCAAAGAGGTATTCTT
GCAAAAGTGGAAGGTCAGCGCTTGGTGTATCAGTTTAAAGAAATGCCAAAAGATCTTATCTACATAGATG
ATGAGGATCCAAGTTCCAGCATAGAGTCTTCGGATCAGTCCTTATCGTCAACAACCGCATCAAGTCGGAA
TCAAGCAAACCGATCAAGAGTATCTTCAAGTCCAGGAATTAAAGGAGGGGCCGCTACAATTCTAAAGCCC
GGGAATTCTAAAGCTGCAAACCCCAAAGATCCGGTGGAAGTTGGACAACCTTCAGAAGTTCTGAGGACAG
TGCAACCCTCACAGGCTCCCTATCCTACCCAGCTCTTCCGAACTGTTCATGTAGTACAGCCAGTACAAGC
TGTCCCAGAGGAAGCAACCATAGCCAGCACCATGCAGGAGGAAGCAGCAAATTCTTCAGTTCCAAGTATT
AGGACTATACAGGCTTCAACCCAGGTTCCAGTAGTGGTGTCTCCTGGCAACCAACAGTTACATACAGTAA
CAGTGCCACTCACAACGGTTATAGCCAGCATAGACCCATCATCAGGTGCTGGGTCTCAGAAATTCATTTT
ACAAACCATTCCATCGTCACAGCCCATGACAGTACTGAAAGAAAATGTCATGCTACAGTCACAGAAGCCA
GGCTCTCCTTCAATTGTCCTCAGCCCCACCCAAGTACAGCAGGTCCTCACAAGCAATGTTCAGTCCATTT
GCAATGGAGCGGGCAGTGTGGCATCCGCACCATCGTTCAGCGCGACGACACCTGTGGTGACTTTCTCTCG
GAGTTCACAGCTGGTCGCACACCCACCGGGCACTGTGATCACTTCTGTTATCAAAGCTCAGGAAACAAAA
ACTCTTAAGCAAGAGGTGGAGAAAAAGGCCGAAGATGATTTGAATGAAGATGCTGAGAAAAGTGCCCAGC
AGCCCCAGCCTTATGTGATGGTGTTATCCAGTTCAAACGGGTTTTCCTCTCAGGTAGCCGTCAAACAGAA
TGAACTGCTAGAGCCCAACTCTTTTAAGGGCGAATTCGACCCAGCTTTCTTGTACAAAGTTGGCATTATA
AAAAATAATTGCTCATCAATTTGTTGCAACGAACAGGTCACTATCAGTCAAAATAAAATCATTATTTGCC
ATCCAGCTGATATCCCCTATAGTGAGTCGTATTACATGGTCATAGCTGTTTCCTGGCAGCTCTGGCCCGT
GTCTCAAAATCTCTGATGTTACATTGCACAAGATAAAAATATATCATCATGCCTCCTCTAGACCAGCCAG
GACAGAAATGCCTCGACTTCGCTGCTACCCAAGGTTGCCGGGTGACGCACACCGTGGAAACGGATGAAGG
CACGAACCCAGTGGACATAAGCCTGTTCGGTTCGTAAGCTGTAATGCAAGTAGCGTATGCGCTCACGCAA
CTGGTCCAGAACCTTGACCGAACGCAGCGGTGGTAACGGCGCAGTGGCGGTTTTCATGGCTTGTTATGAC
TGTTTTTTTGGGGTACAGTCTATGCCTCGGGCATCCAAGCAGCAAGCGCGTTACGCCGTGGGTCGATGTT
TGATGTTATGGAGCAGCAACGATGTTACGCAGCAGGGCAGTCGCCCTAAAACAAAGTTAAACATTATGAG
GGAAGCGGTGATCGCCGAAGTATCGACTCAACTATCAGAGGTAGTTGGCGTCATCGAGCGCCATCTCGAA
CCGACGTTGCTGGCCGTACATTTGTACGGCTCCGCAGTGGATGGCGGCCTGAAGCCACACAGTGATATTG
ATTTGCTGGTTACGGTGACCGTAAGGCTTGATGAAACAACGCGGCGAGCTTTGATCAACGACCTTTTGGA
AACTTCGGCTTCCCCTGGAGAGAGCGAGATTCTCCGCGCTGTAGAAGTCACCATTGTTGTGCACGACGAC
ATCATTCCGTGGCGTTATCCAGCTAAGCGCGAACTGCAATTTGGAGAATGGCAGCGCAATGACATTCTTG
CAGGTATCTTCGAGCCAGCCACGATCGACATTGATCTGGCTATCTTGCTGACAAAAGCAAGAGAACATAG
CGTTGCCTTGGTAGGTCCAGCGGCGGAGGAACTCTTTGATCCGGTTCCTGAACAGGATCTATTTGAGGCG
CTAAATGAAACCTTAACGCTATGGAACTCGCCGCCCGACTGGGCTGGCGATGAGCGAAATGTAGTGCTTA
CGTTGTCCCGCATTTGGTACAGCGCAGTAACCGGCAAAATCGCGCCGAAGGATGTCGCTGCCGACTGGGC
AATGGAGCGCCTGCCGGCCCAGTATCAGCCCGTCATACTTGAAGCTAGACAGGCTTATCTTGGACAAGAA
GAAGATCGCTTGGCCTCGCGCGCAGATCAGTTGGAAGAATTTGTCCACTACGTGAAAGGCGAGATCACCA
AGGTAGTCGGCAAATAACCCTCGAGCCACCCATGACCAAAATCCCTTAACGTGAGTTACGCGTCGTTCCA
CTGAGCGTCAGACCCCGTAGAAAAGATCAAAGGATCTTCTTGAGATCCTTTTTTTCTGCGCGTAATCTGC
TGCTTGCAAACAAAAAAACCACCGCTACCAGCGGTGGTTTGTTTGCCGGATCAAGAGCTACCAACTCTTT
TTCCGAAGGTAACTGGCTTCAGCAGAGCGCAGATACCAAATACTGTTCTTCTAGTGTAGCCGTAGTTAGG
CCACCACTTCAAGAACTCTGTAGCACCGCCTACATACCTCGCTCTGCTAATCCTGTTACCAGTGGCTGCT
GCCAGTGGCGATAAGTCGTGTCTTACCGGGTTGGACTCAAGACGATAGTTACCGGATAAGGCGCAGCGGT
CGGGCTGAACGGGGGGTTCGTGCACACAGCCCAGCTTGGAGCGAACGACCTACACCGAACTGAGATACCT
ACAGCGTGAGCTATGAGAAAGCGCCACGCTTCCCGAAGGGAGAAAGGCGGACAGGTATCCGGTAAGCGGC
AGGGTCGGAACAGGAGAGCGCACGAGGGAGCTTCCAGGGGGAAACGCCTGGTATCTTTATAGTCCTGTCG
GGTTTCGCCACCTCTGACTTGAGCGTCGATTTTTGTGATGCTCGTCAGGGGGGCGGAGCCTATGGAAAAA
CGCCAGCAACGCGGCCTTTTTACGGTTCCTGGCCTTTTGCTGGCCTTTTGCTCACATGTTCTTTCCTGCG
TTATCCCCTGATTCTGTGGATAACCGTATTACCGCCTTTGAGTGAGCTGATACCGCTCGCCGCAGCCGAA
CGACCGAGCGCAGCGAGTCAGTGAGCGAGGAAGCGGAAGAGCGCCCAATACGCAAACCGCCTCTCCCCGC
GCGTTGGCCGATTCATTAATGCAGCTGGCACGACAGGTTTCCCGACTGGAAAGCGGGCAGTGAGCGCAAC
GCAATTAATACGCGTACCGCTAGCCAGGAAGAGTTTGTAGAAACGCAAAAAGGCCATCCGTCAGGATGGC
CTTCTGCTTAGTTTGATGCCTGGCAGTTTATGGCGGGCGTCCTGCCCGCCACCCTCCGGGCCGTTGCTTC
ACAACGTTCAAATCCGCTCCCGGCGGATTTGTCCTACTCAGGAGAGCGTTCACCGACAAACAACAGATAA
AACGAAAGGCCCAGTCTTCCGACTGAGCCTTTCGTTTTATTTGATGCCTGGCAGTTCCCTACTCTCGCGT
TAACGCTAGCATGGATGTTTTCCCAGTCACGACGTT
Features (pLannotate 1.2.2; 12 found; start..end, strand, type, name):
     33..132     +  protein_bind   attL1: mutant version of attL; recombination site for the Gateway® LR reaction LR Clonase™
    150..1985    +  CDS            Elf1: ELF1_MOUSE - Experimental evidence at protein level: Swiss-Prot protein existence level 1. Transcription factor that activates the LYN and BLK promoters. From Mus musculus (Mouse).
   1999..2098    -  protein_bind   attL2: mutant version of attL; recombination site for the Gateway® LR reaction LR Clonase™
   2116..2134    -  promoter       T7 promoter: promoter for bacteriophage T7 RNA polymerase
   2324..2347    +  promoter       Pc promoter (fragment): intI1 (promoter lies within the coding sequence); class 1 integron promoter
   2523..2579    +  CDS            GmR (fragment): gentamycin acetyltransferase; aacC1; confers resistance to gentamycin
   2586..3377    +  CDS            SmR: aminoglycoside adenylyltransferase (Murphy, 1985); aadA; confers resistance to spectinomycin and streptomycin
   3470..4058    +  rep_origin     ori: high-copy-number ColE1/pMB1/pBR322/pUC origin of replication
   4241..4333    +  CDS            lacI (fragment): lac repressor; lacI; The lac repressor binds to the lac operator to inhibit transcription in E. coli. This inhibition can be relieved by adding lactose or isopropyl-β-D-thiogalactopyranoside (IPTG).
   4388..4415    -  terminator     rrnB T2 terminator: transcription terminator T2 from the E. coli rrnB gene
   4547..4590    +  terminator     rrnB T1 terminator: Escherichia coli rrnB; transcription terminator T1 from the E. coli rrnB gene
   4637..17      -  CDS            lacZα (fragment) (across the origin): LacZα fragment of β-galactosidase; lacZ fragment
