[The description below was written by a language model from this plasmid's Addgene catalogue record and pLannotate feature annotations shown in this document.]
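Description:
pCR8/GW/TOPO-ELF1 is a Gateway entry clone built in Invitrogen's pCR8/GW/TOPO backbone, a small TOPO TA cloning vector for E. coli. It carries the mouse Elf1 coding sequence, which encodes an ETS-family transcription factor annotated as an activator of the LYN and BLK promoters. The sequenced plasmid is 4,656 nt. It replicates from a high-copy ColE1/pUC-type origin and is selected with spectinomycin through the aadA (SmR) aminoglycoside adenylyltransferase gene. That gene sits downstream of a class 1 integron Pc promoter fragment and a short remnant of a gentamicin resistance gene. The small lacI and lacZα fragments detected in the backbone are vestigial and have no functional role.

The Elf1 open reading frame lies in the forward orientation between the attL1 and attL2 recombination sites, so it can be moved by an LR Clonase reaction into any attR-containing destination vector. The depositor notes that the insert includes a Kozak sequence and lacks a stop codon. This design allows efficient translation initiation in eukaryotic cells and read-through into C-terminal tags or fusion partners supplied by the destination vector. The entry clone has no eukaryotic promoter of its own. The only promoter next to the cassette is a T7 promoter beyond attL2, pointing back towards the insert, which would produce antisense transcript and commonly serves as a sequencing primer site. The rrnB T1 and T2 terminators upstream of attL1 shield the insert from read-through transcription originating in the backbone. The plasmid is best regarded as a shuttle intermediate for making ELF1 expression or fusion constructs. The record does not state which downstream destination vectors or assays were used.
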