Addgene plasmid #98627: pCR8/GW/TOPO-ELF1
Purpose: Gateway entry TOPO TA cloning vector ELF1
Depositing lab: Richard Harvey. Depositing organization: Victor Chang Cardiac Research Institute. Publication: NKX2-5 mutations causative for congenital heart disease retain functionality and are directed to hundreds of targets. Bouveret R, Waardenberg AJ, Schonrock N, Ramialison M, Doan T, de Jong D, Bondue A, Kaur G, Mohamed S, Fonoudi H, Chen CM, Wouters MA, Bhattacharya S, Plachta N, Dunwoodie SL, Chapman G, Blanpain C, Harvey RP. Elife. 2015 Jul 6;4. doi: 10.7554/eLife.06942. PubMed 26146939.
Backbone
  Vector backbone: pCR8/GW/TOPO
  Backbone manufacturer: Invitrogen
  Backbone size w/o insert (bp): 2817
  Vector type: TOPO TA cloning vector
Growth in bacteria
  Bacterial resistance: Spectinomycin, 50 μg/mL
  Growth temperature: 37°C
  Growth strain: NEB Stable
  Copy number: High Copy
Gene/Insert
  Gene/Insert name: ELF1
  Species: M. musculus (mouse)
  Entrez Gene: Elf1 (a.k.a. Elf-1, Sts1, mElf-1, p70)
  Cloning method: TOPO Cloning
Terms and licenses: Academic/Nonprofit Terms; Industry Terms: Not Available to Industry
Depositor comments: Insert contains Kozak sequence and no stop codon
How to cite: pCR8/GW/TOPO-ELF1 was a gift from Richard Harvey (Addgene plasmid # 98627 ; http://n2t.net/addgene:98627 ; RRID:Addgene_98627)
